Addgene plasmid #17991: pLNC Wnt-1
Depositing lab: Jan Kitajewski. Depositing organization: Columbia University. Publication: Transformation by Wnt family proteins correlates with regulation of beta-catenin. Shimizu H, Julius MA, Giarre M, Zheng Z, Brown AM, Kitajewski J. Cell Growth Differ. 1997 Dec . 8(12):1349-58. PubMed 9419423.
Backbone
  Vector backbone: pLNC
  Backbone size w/o insert (bp): 6620
  Vector type: Retroviral
  Selectable markers: Neomycin (select with G418)
Growth in bacteria
  Bacterial resistance: Ampicillin, 100 μg/mL
  Growth temperature: 37°C
  Growth strain: DH5alpha
  Growth instructions: DH5a, HB101
  Copy number: Low Copy
Gene/Insert
  Gene/Insert name: Wnt-1
  Species: M. musculus (mouse)
  Insert size (bp): 1300
  Entrez Gene: Wnt1 (a.k.a. Int-1, Wnt-1, sw, swaying)
  Cloning method: Restriction Enzyme
  Sequencing primers: 5′ AGCTCGTTTAGTGAACCGTCAGATCG; 3′ ACCTACAGGTGGGGTCTTTCATTCCC
Terms and licenses: Academic/Nonprofit Terms; Industry Terms: Not Available to Industry
Depositor comments: Fung, Y.K., Shackleford, G. M., Brown, A. M., Sanders, G.S., and Varmus, H. E. Nucleotide sequence and expression in vitro of cDNA derived from mRNA of int-1, a provirally activated mouse mammary oncogene. Mol. Cell. Biol., 5:3337-3344, 1985.
How to cite: pLNC Wnt-1 was a gift from Jan Kitajewski (Addgene plasmid # 17991 ; http://n2t.net/addgene:17991 ; RRID:Addgene_17991)
