[The description below was written by a language model from this plasmid's Addgene catalogue record.]
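Description:
pLNC Wnt-1 is a retroviral expression vector carrying a mouse Wnt-1 (Wnt1, historically int-1) insert of about 1.3 kb, cloned by restriction enzyme methods into the pLNC backbone of roughly 6.6 kb. In bacteria the plasmid is maintained at low copy number under ampicillin selection. In mammalian cells a neomycin resistance marker allows transduced or transfected populations to be selected with G418. The depositor's comment refers to the original characterisation of a cDNA derived from int-1 mRNA, a mouse mammary oncogene activated by proviral insertion, which suggests this cDNA is the source of the insert.

No feature table is provided, so the record does not explicitly state the promoter driving Wnt-1, the LTRs, the packaging signal or the bacterial origin. The pLNC name follows the convention used for the LNCX family of vectors, in which the 5′ LTR drives the neomycin resistance gene and an internal CMV promoter drives the inserted gene. That arrangement is inferred from the name and is not a documented feature here. As with retroviral vectors generally, the plasmid would be introduced into a packaging cell line that supplies the viral proteins in trans, producing replication-defective particles that stably integrate the Wnt-1 and neo cassettes into target cells.

The associated publication examined how transformation by Wnt family proteins correlates with regulation of beta-catenin. The construct is therefore suited to stable ectopic expression of Wnt-1 in cultured cells, for example in assays of cell transformation and Wnt/beta-catenin signalling, and it likely belongs to a series of comparable vectors for different Wnt family members.
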