>Addgene plasmid #17991 | pLNC Wnt-1 | addgene partial sequence | sequence record 23897 | 17991 with LNCX
GGAACATCAGCTTGTTTTGACCTCCATAGAAGACACCGGGACCGATCCAGCCTCCGCGGCCCCAAGCTGC
NGCCGCTCTAGAACTAGTGGATCCCCCGGGCTGCAGGAATTCCCTCGCATCACTGCCCTCACCGCTGTGT
CCAGTCCCACCGTCGCGGACAGCAACCACAGTCGTCAGAACCGCAGCACAGAACCAGCAAGGCCAGGCAG
GCCATGGGGCTCTGGGCGCTGCTGCCCAGCTGGGTTTCTACTACGTTGCTACTGGCACTGACCGCTCTGC
CCGCAGCCCTGGCTGCCAACAGTAGTGGCCGATGGTGGGGCATCGTGAACATAGCCTCCTCCACGAACCT
GTTGACGGATTCCAAGAGTCTGCAGCTGGTGCTCGAGCCCAGTCTGCAGCTGCTGAGCCGCAAGCAGCGG
CGACTGATCCGACAGAACCCGGGGATCCTGCACAGCGTGAGTGGAGGGCTCCAGAGCGCTGTGCGAGAGT
GCAAATGGCAATTCCGAAACCGCCGCTGGAACTGCCCCACTGCTCCGGGGCCCCACCTCTTCGGCAAGAT
CGTCAACCGAGGCTGCCGAGAAACAGCGTTCATCTTCGCAATCACCTCCGCCGGGGTCACACATTCCGTG
GCGCGCTCCTGNTCCGAAGGCTCCATCGAGTCCTGTACCTGCGACTACCGGCGGCGCGGCCCTGGGGGCC
CCGATGGATG
